Addgene plasmid #136036: PLKO.1-UPF1-3'UTR
Purpose: UPF1 shRNA (Targeting 3'UTR) inserted into the PLKO.1 plasmid (TTATTACCCAGAATAAGATGC)
Depositing lab: Anthony Leung. Depositing organization: Johns Hopkins School of Public Health. Publication: Structure-Mediated RNA Decay by UPF1 and G3BP1. Fischer JW, Busa VF, Shao Y, Leung AKL. Mol Cell. 2020 Apr 2;78(1):70-84.e6. doi: 10.1016/j.molcel.2020.01.021. Epub 2020 Feb 3. PubMed 32017897.
Backbone
  Vector backbone: PLKO.1
  Vector type: Mammalian Expression, Lentiviral
  Selectable markers: Puromycin
Growth in bacteria
  Bacterial resistance: Ampicillin, 100 μg/mL
  Growth temperature: 30°C
  Growth strain: NEB Stable
  Copy number: Unknown
Gene/Insert
  Gene/Insert name: UPF1
  gRNA/shRNA sequence: TTATTACCCAGAATAAGATGC
  Species: H. sapiens (human)
  Entrez Gene: UPF1 (a.k.a. HUPF1, NORF1, RENT1, UTF, pNORF1, smg-2)
Terms and licenses: Academic/Nonprofit Terms; Industry Terms: Not Available to Industry
How to cite: PLKO.1-UPF1-3'UTR was a gift from Anthony Leung (Addgene plasmid # 136036 ; http://n2t.net/addgene:136036 ; RRID:Addgene_136036)
