[The description below was written by a language model from this plasmid's Addgene catalogue record and pLannotate feature annotations shown in this document.]
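Description:
PLKO.1-UPF1-3'UTR is a lentiviral shRNA vector built on the pLKO.1 backbone and designed to knock down human UPF1, the RNA helicase central to nonsense-mediated and related mRNA decay pathways. The hairpin targets the 3' untranslated region of the UPF1 transcript rather than the coding sequence. This choice generally allows the knockdown to be rescued with a UPF1 cDNA lacking the native 3'UTR, although the record does not state that purpose explicitly. The hairpin itself is not annotated in the feature table. It presumably lies in the short gap between the human U6 promoter, an RNA polymerase III promoter suited to small RNA transcription, and the cPPT/CTS element.

The 7,084 nt sequence has the layout of a third-generation self-inactivating transfer vector. An RSV promoter fused to a truncated HIV-1 5' LTR drives Tat-independent production of genomic RNA in packaging cells. It is followed by the Ψ packaging signal with a partial gag fragment, the Rev response element for nuclear export of the unspliced genome, and the cPPT/CTS, which aids nuclear import. The ΔU3 3' LTR inactivates the viral promoter after integration. Downstream of the U6 cassette, a human PGK promoter drives puromycin N-acetyltransferase, so transduced or transfected mammalian cells can be selected with puromycin. Packaging functions must be supplied in trans.

In E. coli, the plasmid is maintained through a high-copy ColE1/pUC-type origin and ampicillin resistance. An f1 origin, an SV40 origin and poly(A) signal, and remnants of lac and T7/T3 cloning sequences also remain from the backbone. It is propagated in a recombination-deficient strain, consistent with the repeated LTR sequences.
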