Features (pLannotate 1.2.2; 25 found; start..end, strand, type, name):
    243..343     +  CDS            Rev (fragment): human immunodeficiency virus 1 (HIV-1) Rev protein; rev; enhances nuclear export of unspliced and incompletely spliced viral mRNAs
    393..633     +  promoter       U6 promoter: RNA polymerase III promoter for human U6 snRNA
    738..855     +  misc_feature   cPPT/CTS: central polypurine tract and central termination sequence of HIV-1
    904..1414    +  promoter       hPGK promoter: human phosphoglycerate kinase 1 promoter
   1436..2035    +  CDS            PuroR: puromycin N-acetyltransferase; pac from Streptomyces alboniger; confers resistance to puromycin
   2078..2161    +  CDS            nef (fragment): NEF_HV1Z2 - Experimental evidence at protein level: Swiss-Prot protein existence level 1. Extracellular Nef protein targets CD4(+) T-lymphocytes for apoptosis by interacting with CXCR4 surface receptors. From Human immunodeficiency virus type 1 group M subtype D (isolate Z2/CDC-Z34) (HIV-1).
   2163..2396    +  LTR            3' LTR (ΔU3): self-inactivating 3' long terminal repeat (LTR) from HIV-1
   2468..2589    +  polyA_signal   SV40 poly(A) signal: SV40 polyadenylation signal
   2629..2764    +  rep_origin     SV40 ori: SV40 origin of replication
   2785..2803    -  promoter       T7 promoter: promoter for bacteriophage T7 RNA polymerase
   2811..2966    +  CDS            lacZα (fragment): LacZα fragment of β-galactosidase; lacZ fragment
   2971..3399    +  rep_origin     f1 ori (sequence partly withheld): f1 bacteriophage origin of replication; arrow indicates direction of (+) strand synthesis
   3452..3556    +  promoter       AmpR promoter: bla
   3557..4417    +  CDS            AmpR: β-lactamase; bla; confers resistance to ampicillin, carbenicillin, and related antibiotics
   4588..5176    +  rep_origin     ori: high-copy-number ColE1/pMB1/pBR322/pUC origin of replication
   5359..5451    +  CDS            lacI (fragment): lac repressor; lacI; The lac repressor binds to the lac operator to inhibit transcription in E. coli. This inhibition can be relieved by adding lactose or isopropyl-β-D-thiogalactopyranoside (IPTG).
   5464..5485    +  protein_bind   CAP binding site: CAP binding activates transcription in the presence of cAMP. E. coli catabolite activator protein
   5500..5530    +  promoter       lac promoter: promoter for the E. coli lac operon
   5538..5554    +  protein_bind   lac operator: The lac repressor binds to the lac operator to inhibit transcription in E. coli. This inhibition can be relieved by adding lactose or isopropyl-β-D-thiogalactopyranoside (IPTG). lac repressor encoded by lacI
   5599..5617    +  promoter       T3 promoter: promoter for bacteriophage T3 RNA polymerase
   5645..5871    +  promoter       RSV promoter: Rous sarcoma virus enhancer/promoter
   5872..6052    +  LTR            5' LTR (truncated): truncated 5' long terminal repeat (LTR) from HIV-1
   6099..6224    +  misc_feature   HIV-1 Ψ: packaging signal of human immunodeficiency virus type 1
   6208..6571    +  CDS            HIV-1 gag (fragment): gag protein from human immunodeficiency virus 1; gag
   6717..6950    +  misc_feature   RRE: The Rev response element (RRE) of HIV-1 allows for Rev-dependent mRNA export from the nucleus to the cytoplasm.
>Addgene plasmid #136036 | PLKO.1-UPF1-3'UTR | addgene full sequence | sequence record 269244 | Addgene NGS Result
ACACAAGCTTAATACACTCCTTAATTGAAGAATCGCAAAACCAGCAAGAAAAGAATGAACAAGAATTATT
GGAATTAGATAAATGGGCAAGTTTGTGGAATTGGTTTAACATAACAAATTGGCTGTGGTATATAAAATTA
TTCATAATGATAGTAGGAGGCTTGGTAGGTTTAAGAATAGTTTTTGCTGTACTTTCTATAGTGAATAGAG
TTAGGCAGGGATATTCACCATTATCGTTTCAGACCCACCTCCCAACCCCGAGGGGACCCGACAGGCCCGA
AGGAATAGAAGAAGAAGGTGGAGAGAGAGACAGAGACAGATCCATTCGATTAGTGAACGGATCTCGACGG
TATCGATCACGAGACTAGCCTCGAGCGGCCGCCCCCTTCACCGAGGGCCTATTTCCCATGATTCCTTCAT
ATTTGCATATACGATACAAGGCTGTTAGAGAGATAATTGGAATTAATTTGACTGTAAACACAAAGATATT
AGTACAAAATACGTGACGTAGAAAGTAATAATTTCTTGGGTAGTTTGCAGTTTTAAAATTATGTTTTAAA
ATGGACTATCATATGCTTACCGTAACTTGAAAGTATTTCGATTTCTTGGCTTTATATATCTTGTGGAAAG
GACGAAACACCGGTTATTACCCAGAATAAGATGCCTCGAGGCATCTTATTCTGGGTAATAATTTTTGAAT
TCTCGACCTCGAGACAAATGGCAGTATTCATCCACAATTTTAAAAGAAAAGGGGGGATTGGGGGGTACAG
TGCAGGGGAAAGAATAGTAGACATAATAGCAACAGACATACAAACTAAAGAATTACAAAAACAAATTACA
AAAATTCAAAATTTTCGGGTTTATTACAGGGACAGCAGAGATCCACTTTGGCCGCGGCTCGAGGGGGTTG
GGGTTGCGCCTTTTCCAAGGCAGCCCTGGGTTTGCGCAGGGACGCGGCTGCTCTGGGCGTGGTTCCGGGA
AACGCAGCGGCGCCGACCCTGGGTCTCGCACATTCTTCACGTCCGTTCGCAGCGTCACCCGGATCTTCGC
CGCTACCCTTGTGGGCCCCCCGGCGACGCTTCCTGCTCCGCCCCTAAGTCGGGAAGGTTCCTTGCGGTTC
GCGGCGTGCCGGACGTGACAAACGGAAGCCGCACGTCTCACTAGTACCCTCGCAGACGGACAGCGCCAGG
GAGCAATGGCAGCGCGCCGACCGCGATGGGCTGTGGCCAATAGCGGCTGCTCAGCAGGGCGCGCCGAGAG
CAGCGGCCGGGAAGGGGCGGTGCGGGAGGCGGGGTGTGGGGCGGTAGTGTGGGCCCTGTTCCTGCCCGCG
CGGTGTTCCGCATTCTGCAAGCCTCCGGAGCGCACGTCGGCAGTCGGCTCCCTCGTTGACCGAATCACCG
ACCTCTCTCCCCAGGGGGATCCACCGGAGCTTACCATGACCGAGTACAAGCCCACGGTGCGCCTCGCCAC
CCGCGACGACGTCCCCAGGGCCGTACGCACCCTCGCCGCCGCGTTCGCCGACTACCCCGCCACGCGCCAC
ACCGTCGATCCGGACCGCCACATCGAGCGGGTCACCGAGCTGCAAGAACTCTTCCTCACGCGCGTCGGGC
TCGACATCGGCAAGGTGTGGGTCGCGGACGACGGCGCCGCGGTGGCGGTCTGGACCACGCCGGAGAGCGT
CGAAGCGGGGGCGGTGTTCGCCGAGATCGGCCCGCGCATGGCCGAGTTGAGCGGTTCCCGGCTGGCCGCG
CAGCAACAGATGGAAGGCCTCCTGGCGCCGCACCGGCCCAAGGAGCCCGCGTGGTTCCTGGCCACCGTCG
GCGTCTCGCCCGACCACCAGGGCAAGGGTCTGGGCAGCGCCGTCGTGCTCCCCGGAGTGGAGGCGGCCGA
GCGCGCCGGGGTGCCCGCCTTCCTGGAGACCTCCGCGCCCCGCAACCTCCCCTTCTACGAGCGGCTCGGC
TTCACCGTCACCGCCGACGTCGAGGTGCCCGAAGGACCGCGCACCTGGTGCATGACCCGCAAGCCCGGTG
CCTGACGCCCGCCCCACGACCCGCAGCGCCCGACCGAAAGGAGCGCACGACCCCATGCATCGGTACCTTT
AAGACCAATGACTTACAAGGCAGCTGTAGATCTTAGCCACTTTTTAAAAGAAAAGGGGGGACTGGAAGGG
CTAATTCACTCCCAACGAAGACAAGATCTGCTTTTTGCTTGTACTGGGTCTCTCTGGTTAGACCAGATCT
GAGCCTGGGAGCTCTCTGGCTAACTAGGGAACCCACTGCTTAAGCCTCAATAAAGCTTGCCTTGAGTGCT
TCAAGTAGTGTGTGCCCGTCTGTTGTGTGACTCTGGTAACTAGAGATCCCTCAGACCCTTTTAGTCAGTG
TGGAAAATCTCTAGCAGTAGTAGTTCATGTCATCTTATTATTCAGTATTTATAACTTGCAAAGAAATGAA
TATCAGAGAGTGAGAGGAACTTGTTTATTGCAGCTTATAATGGTTACAAATAAAGCAATAGCATCACAAA
TTTCACAAATAAAGCATTTTTTTCACTGCATTCTAGTTGTGGTTTGTCCAAACTCATCAATGTATCTTAT
CATGTCTGGCTCTAGCTATCCCGCCCCTAACTCCGCCCATCCCGCCCCTAACTCCGCCCAGTTCCGCCCA
TTCTCCGCCCCATGGCTGACTAATTTTTTTTATTTATGCAGAGGCCGAGGCCGCCTCGGCCTCTGAGCTA
TTCCAGAAGTAGTGAGGAGGCTTTTTTGGAGGCCTAGGGACGTACCCAATTCGCCCTATAGTGAGTCGTA
TTACGCGCGCTCACTGGCCGTCGTTTTACAACGTCGTGACTGGGAAAACCCTGGCGTTACCCAACTTAAT
CGCCTTGCAGCACATCCCCCTTTCGCCAGCTGGCGTAATAGCGAAGAGGCCCGCACCGATCGCCCTTCCC
AACAGTTGCGCAGCCTGAATGGCGAATGGG
[124 nt withheld, positions 2971-3094]
C
[91 nt withheld, positions 3096-3186]
A
[49 nt withheld, positions 3188-3236]
CCTTTGACGTTGGAGTCCACGTTCTTT
[37 nt withheld, positions 3264-3300]
ACCCTATCTCGGTCTATTCTTTTGATTTATAAGGGATTTTGCCGATTTCGGCCTATTGGTTAAAAAATGA
GCTGATTTAACAAAAATTTAACGCGAATTTTAACAAAATATTAACGCTTACAATTTAGGTGGCACTTTTC
GGGGAAATGTGCGCGGAACCCCTATTTGTTTATTTTTCTAAATACATTCAAATATGTATCCGCTCATGAG
ACAATAACCCTGATAAATGCTTCAATAATATTGAAAAAGGAAGAGTATGAGTATTCAACATTTCCGTGTC
GCCCTTATTCCCTTTTTTGCGGCATTTTGCCTTCCTGTTTTTGCTCACCCAGAAACGCTGGTGAAAGTAA
AAGATGCTGAAGATCAGTTGGGTGCACGAGTGGGTTACATCGAACTGGATCTCAACAGCGGTAAGATCCT
TGAGAGTTTTCGCCCCGAAGAACGTTTTCCAATGATGAGCACTTTTAAAGTTCTGCTATGTGGCGCGGTA
TTATCCCGTATTGACGCCGGGCAAGAGCAACTCGGTCGCCGCATACACTATTCTCAGAATGACTTGGTTG
AGTACTCACCAGTCACAGAAAAGCATCTTACGGATGGCATGACAGTAAGAGAATTATGCAGTGCTGCCAT
AACCATGAGTGATAACACTGCGGCCAACTTACTTCTGACAACGATCGGAGGACCGAAGGAGCTAACCGCT
TTTTTGCACAACATGGGGGATCATGTAACTCGCCTTGATCGTTGGGAACCGGAGCTGAATGAAGCCATAC
CAAACGACGAGCGTGACACCACGATGCCTGTAGCAATGGCAACAACGTTGCGCAAACTATTAACTGGCGA
ACTACTTACTCTAGCTTCCCGGCAACAATTAATAGACTGGATGGAGGCGGATAAAGTTGCAGGACCACTT
CTGCGCTCGGCCCTTCCGGCTGGCTGGTTTATTGCTGATAAATCTGGAGCCGGTGAGCGTGGGTCTCGCG
GTATCATTGCAGCACTGGGGCCAGATGGTAAGCCCTCCCGTATCGTAGTTATCTACACGACGGGGAGTCA
GGCAACTATGGATGAACGAAATAGACAGATCGCTGAGATAGGTGCCTCACTGATTAAGCATTGGTAACTG
TCAGACCAAGTTTACTCATATATACTTTAGATTGATTTAAAACTTCATTTTTAATTTAAAAGGATCTAGG
TGAAGATCCTTTTTGATAATCTCATGACCAAAATCCCTTAACGTGAGTTTTCGTTCCACTGAGCGTCAGA
CCCCGTAGAAAAGATCAAAGGATCTTCTTGAGATCCTTTTTTTCTGCGCGTAATCTGCTGCTTGCAAACA
AAAAAACCACCGCTACCAGCGGTGGTTTGTTTGCCGGATCAAGAGCTACCAACTCTTTTTCCGAAGGTAA
CTGGCTTCAGCAGAGCGCAGATACCAAATACTGTTCTTCTAGTGTAGCCGTAGTTAGGCCACCACTTCAA
GAACTCTGTAGCACCGCCTACATACCTCGCTCTGCTAATCCTGTTACCAGTGGCTGCTGCCAGTGGCGAT
AAGTCGTGTCTTACCGGGTTGGACTCAAGACGATAGTTACCGGATAAGGCGCAGCGGTCGGGCTGAACGG
GGGGTTCGTGCACACAGCCCAGCTTGGAGCGAACGACCTACACCGAACTGAGATACCTACAGCGTGAGCT
ATGAGAAAGCGCCACGCTTCCCGAAGGGAGAAAGGCGGACAGGTATCCGGTAAGCGGCAGGGTCGGAACA
GGAGAGCGCACGAGGGAGCTTCCAGGGGGAAACGCCTGGTATCTTTATAGTCCTGTCGGGTTTCGCCACC
TCTGACTTGAGCGTCGATTTTTGTGATGCTCGTCAGGGGGGCGGAGCCTATGGAAAAACGCCAGCAACGC
GGCCTTTTTACGGTTCCTGGCCTTTTGCTGGCCTTTTGCTCACATGTTCTTTCCTGCGTTATCCCCTGAT
TCTGTGGATAACCGTATTACCGCCTTTGAGTGAGCTGATACCGCTCGCCGCAGCCGAACGACCGAGCGCA
GCGAGTCAGTGAGCGAGGAAGCGGAAGAGCGCCCAATACGCAAACCGCCTCTCCCCGCGCGTTGGCCGAT
TCATTAATGCAGCTGGCACGACAGGTTTCCCGACTGGAAAGCGGGCAGTGAGCGCAACGCAATTAATGTG
AGTTAGCTCACTCATTAGGCACCCCAGGCTTTACACTTTATGCTTCCGGCTCGTATGTTGTGTGGAATTG
TGAGCGGATAACAATTTCACACAGGAAACAGCTATGACCATGATTACGCCAAGCGCGCAATTAACCCTCA
CTAAAGGGAACAAAAGCTGGAGCTGCAAGCTTAATGTAGTCTTATGCAATACTCTTGTAGTCTTGCAACA
TGGTAACGATGAGTTAGCAACATGCCTTACAAGGAGAGAAAAAGCACCGTGCATGCCGATTGGTGGAAGT
AAGGTGGTACGATCGTGCCTTATTAGGAAGGCAACAGACGGGTCTGACATGGATTGGACGAACCACTGAA
TTGCCGCATTGCAGAGATATTGTATTTAAGTGCCTAGCTCGATACATAAACGGGTCTCTCTGGTTAGACC
AGATCTGAGCCTGGGAGCTCTCTGGCTAACTAGGGAACCCACTGCTTAAGCCTCAATAAAGCTTGCCTTG
AGTGCTTCAAGTAGTGTGTGCCCGTCTGTTGTGTGACTCTGGTAACTAGAGATCCCTCAGACCCTTTTAG
TCAGTGTGGAAAATCTCTAGCAGTGGCGCCCGAACAGGGACTTGAAAGCGAAAGGGAAACCAGAGGAGCT
CTCTCGACGCAGGACTCGGCTTGCTGAAGCGCGCACGGCAAGAGGCGAGGGGCGGCGACTGGTGAGTACG
CCAAAAATTTTGACTAGCGGAGGCTAGAAGGAGAGAGATGGGTGCGAGAGCGTCAGTATTAAGCGGGGGA
GAATTAGATCGCGATGGGAAAAAATTCGGTTAAGGCCAGGGGGAAAGAAAAAATATAAATTAAAACATAT
AGTATGGGCAAGCAGGGAGCTAGAACGATTCGCAGTTAATCCTGGCCTGTTAGAAACATCAGAAGGCTGT
AGACAAATACTGGGACAGCTACAACCATCCCTTCAGACAGGATCAGAAGAACTTAGATCATTATATAATA
CAGTAGCAACCCTCTATTGTGTGCATCAAAGGATAGAGATAAAAGACACCAAGGAAGCTTTAGACAAGAT
AGAGGAAGAGCAAAACAAAAGTAAGACCACCGCACAGCAAGCGGCCGCTGATCTTCAGACCTGGAGGAGG
AGATATGAGGGACAATTGGAGAAGTGAATTATATAAATATAAAGTAGTAAAAATTGAACCATTAGGAGTA
GCACCCACCAAGGCAAAGAGAAGAGTGGTGCAGAGAGAAAAAAGAGCAGTGGGAATAGGAGCTTTGTTCC
TTGGGTTCTTGGGAGCAGCAGGAAGCACTATGGGCGCAGCGTCAATGACGCTGACGGTACAGGCCAGACA
ATTATTGTCTGGTATAGTGCAGCAGCAGAACAATTTGCTGAGGGCTATTGAGGCGCAACAGCATCTGTTG
CAACTCACAGTCTGGGGCATCAAGCAGCTCCAGGCAAGAATCCTGGCTGTGGAAAGATACCTAAAGGATC
AACAGCTCCTGGGGATTTGGGGTTGCTCTGGAAAACTCATTTGCACCACTGCTGTGCCTTGGAATGCTAG
TTGGAGTAATAAATCTCTGGAACAGATTTGGAATCACACGACCTGGATGGAGTGGGACAGAGAAATTAAC
AATT
